>Addgene plasmid #25227 | WDR5 (2H9L) | depositor partial sequence | sequence record 11701 | Author sequence
ATGGCGACGGAGGAGAAGAAGCCCGAGACCGAGGCCGCCAGAGCACAGCCAACCCCTTCGTCATCCGCCA
CTCAGAGCAAGCCTACACCTGTGAAGCCAAACTATGCTCTAAAGTTCACCCTTGCTGGCCACACCAAAGC
AGTGTCCTCCGTGAAATTCAGCCCGAATGGAGAGTGGCTGGCAAGTTCATCTGCTGATAAACTTATTAAA
ATTTGGGGCGCGTATGATGGGAAATTTGAGAAAACCATATCTGGTCACAAGCTGGGAATATCCGATGTAG
CCTGGTCGTCAGATTCTAACCTTCTTGTTTCTGCCTCAGATGACAAAACCTTGAAGATATGGGACGTGAG
CTCGGGCAAGTGTCTGAAAACCCTGAAGGGACACAGTAATTATGTCTTTTGCTGCAACTTCAATCCCCAG
TCCAACCTTATTGTCTCAGGATCCTTTGACGAAAGCGTGAGGATATGGGATGTGAAAACAGGGAAGTGCC
TCAAGACTTTGCCAGCTCACTCGGATCCAGTCTCGGCCGTTCATTTTAATCGTGATGGATCCTTGATAGT
TTCAAGTAGCTATGATGGTCTCTGTCGCATCTGGGACACCGCCTCGGGCCAGTGCCTGAAGACGCTCATC
GATGACGACAACCCCCCCGTGTCTTTTGTGAAGTTCTCCCCGAACGGCAAATACATCCTGGCCGCCACGC
TGGACAACACTCTGAAGCTCTGGGACTACAGCAAGGGGAAGTGCCTGAAGACGTACACTGGCCACAAGAA
TGAGAAATACTGCATATTTGCCAATTTCTCTGTTACTGGTGGGAAGTGGATTGTGTCTGGCTCAGAGGAT
AACCTTGTTTACATCTGGAACCTTCAGACGAAAGAGATTGTACAGAAACTACAAGGCCACACAGATGTCG
TGATCTCAACAGCTTGTCACCCAACAGAAAACATCATCGCCTCTGCTGCGCTAGAAAATGACAAAACAAT
TAAACTGTGGAAGAGTGACTGC
