>Addgene plasmid #25227 | WDR5 (2H9L) | addgene partial sequence | sequence record 31307 | 25227 with T7
AATTCCCTCTGAATATTTTGTTTACTTTAAGAAGGAGATATACCATGGGCAGCAGCCATCATCATCATCA
TCACAGCAGCGGCCTGGTTCCGCGTGGTAGTATGGCGACGGAGGAGAAGAAGCCCGAGACCGAGGCCGCC
AGAGCACAGCCAACCCCTTCGTCATCCGCCACTCAGAGCAAGCCTACACCTGTGAAGCCAAACTATGCTC
TAAAGTTCACCCTTGCTGGCCACACCAAAGCAGTGTCCTCCGTGAAATTCAGCCCGAATGGAGAGTGGCT
GGCAAGTTCATCTGCTGATAAACTTATTAAAATTTGGGGCGCGTATGATGGGAAATTTGAGAAAACCATA
TCTGGTCACAAGCTGGGAATATCCGATGTAGCCTGGTCGTCAGATTCTAACCTTCTTGTTTCTGCCTCAG
ATGACAAAACCTTGAAGATATGGGACGTGAGCTCGGGCAAGTGTCTGAAAACCCTGAAGGGACACAGTAA
TTATGTCTTTTGCTGCAACTTCAATCCCCAGTCCAACCTTATTGTCTCAGGATCCTTTGACGAAAGCGTG
AGGATATGGGATGTGAAAACAGGGAAGTGCCTCAAGACTTTGCCAGCTCACTCGGATCCAGTCTCGGCCG
TTCATTTTAATCGTGATGGATCCTTGATAGTTTCAAGTAGCTATGATGGTCTCTGTCGCATCTGGGACAC
CGCCTCGGGCCAGTGCCTGAAGACGCTCATCGATGACGACAACCCCCCCGTGTCTTTTGTGAAGTTCTCC
CCGAACGGCAAATACATCCTGGCCGCCACGCTGGACAACACTCTGAAGCTCTGGGACTACAGCAAGGGGA
AGTGCCTGAAGACGTACACTGGCCACAAGAATGAGAAATACTGCATA
