[The description below was written by a language model from this plasmid's Addgene catalogue record.]
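Description:
WDR5 (2H9L) is a bacterial expression plasmid built on pET28a-LIC, a ligation-independent-cloning derivative of the pET28a vector, with a listed backbone size of 7328 bp without insert. It carries kanamycin resistance for selection and is recorded as low copy. No feature table accompanies the record, so the regulatory elements are not explicitly annotated. The listed sequencing primers (T7 forward and T7 terminator) are nonetheless consistent with the usual pET arrangement, in which the insert sits between a T7 promoter and T7 terminator and is expressed in host strains that supply T7 RNA polymerase. The cloning strain listed, DH5alpha, serves for propagation rather than expression.

The insert is a roughly 1 kb fragment of human WDR5 (WD repeat domain 5, also known as BIG3, SWD3 or CFAP89) designated WDR5_01 or WDR5Δ23. It lacks residues 1–23 of the protein, so it is a deliberate N-terminal truncation rather than the full open reading frame, leaving the portion of the protein that contains the WD40 repeats. A His tag is fused to the N terminus of the insert, allowing purification of the recombinant protein by immobilized metal affinity chromatography.

The stated purpose is bacterial production of protein for structure determination, and the name and depositor comments link the construct to the PDB entry 2H9L. It suits work that needs purified recombinant WDR5 core domain, such as crystallography, and users should bear in mind that the N-terminal residues are absent. The record also notes that the plasmid is distributed under academic and nonprofit terms and is not available to industry.
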