Addgene plasmid #25227: WDR5 (2H9L)
Purpose: Bacterial expression for structure determination; may not be full ORF
Depositing lab: Cheryl Arrowsmith. Depositing organization: University of Toronto.
Backbone
  Vector backbone: pET28a-LIC
  Backbone manufacturer: SGC
  Backbone size w/o insert (bp): 7328
  Vector type: Bacterial Expression
Growth in bacteria
  Bacterial resistance: Kanamycin, 50 μg/mL
  Growth temperature: 37°C
  Growth strain: DH5alpha
  Copy number: Low Copy
Gene/Insert
  Gene/Insert name: WDR5_01 (alt names: PDB: 2H9L; WDR5Δ23; WD repeat domain 5 delta 23)
  Species: H. sapiens (human)
  Insert size (bp): 1002
  Mutation: lacking residues 1–23
  Entrez Gene: WDR5 (a.k.a. BIG-3, BIG3, CFAP89, SWD3)
  Tag / fusion protein: His (N terminal on insert)
  Cloning method: Restriction Enzyme
  Sequencing primers: 5′ T7; 3′ T7-term
Terms and licenses: Academic/Nonprofit Terms; Industry Terms: Not Available to Industry
Depositor comments: PDB: 2H9L. http://www.thesgc.org/structures/2H9L/
How to cite: WDR5 (2H9L) was a gift from Cheryl Arrowsmith (Addgene plasmid # 25227 ; http://n2t.net/addgene:25227 ; RRID:Addgene_25227)
